>Addgene plasmid #233680 | CT368 | addgene full sequence | sequence record 463758 | Addgene NGS Result
GTGCACGAGTGGGTTACATCGAACTGGATCTCAACAGCGGTAAGATCCTTGAGAGTTTTCGCCCCGAAGA
ACGTTTTCCAATGATGAGCACTTTTAAAGTTCTGCTATGTGGCGCGGTATTATCCCGTATTGACGCCGGG
CAAGAGCAACTCGGTCGCCGCATACACTATTCTCAGAATGACTTGGTTGAGTACTCACCAGTCACAGAAA
AGCATCTTACGGATGGCATGACAGTAAGAGAATTATGCAGTGCTGCCATAACCATGAGTGATAACACTGC
GGCCAACTTACTTCTGACAACGATCGGAGGACCGAAGGAGCTAACCGCTTTTTTGCACAACATGGGGGAT
CATGTAACTCGCCTTGATCGTTGGGAACCGGAGCTGAATGAAGCCATACCAAACGACGAGCGTGACACCA
CGATGCCTGTAGCAATGGCAACAACGTTGCGCAAACTATTAACTGGCGAACTACTTACTCTAGCTTCCCG
GCAACAATTAATAGACTGGATGGAGGCGGATAAAGTTGCAGGACCACTTCTGCGCTCGGCCCTTCCGGCT
GGCTGGTTTATTGCTGATAAATCTGGAGCCGGTGAGCGTGGGTCTCGCGGTATCATTGCAGCACTGGGGC
CAGATGGTAAGCCCTCCCGTATCGTAGTTATCTACACGACGGGGAGTCAGGCAACTATGGATGAACGAAA
TAGACAGATCGCTGAGATAGGTGCCTCACTGATTAAGCATTGGTAACTGTCAGACCAAGTTTACTCATAT
ATACTTTAGATTGATTTAAAACTTCATTTTTAATTTAAAAGGATCTAGGTGAAGATCCTTTTTGATAATC
TCATGACCAAAATCCCTTAACGTGAGTTTTCGTTCCACTGAGCGTCAGACCCCGTAGAAAAGATCAAAGG
ATCTTCTTGAGATCCTTTTTTTCTGCGCGTAATCTGCTGCTTGCAAACAAAAAAACCACCGCTACCAGCG
GTGGTTTGTTTGCCGGATCAAGAGCTACCAACTCTTTTTCCGAAGGTAACTGGCTTCAGCAGAGCGCAGA
TACCAAATACTGTTCTTCTAGTGTAGCCGTAGTTAGGCCACCACTTCAAGAACTCTGTAGCACCGCCTAC
ATACCTCGCTCTGCTAATCCTGTTACCAGTGGCTGCTGCCAGTGGCGATAAGTCGTGTCTTACCGGGTTG
GACTCAAGACGATAGTTACCGGATAAGGCGCAGCGGTCGGGCTGAACGGGGGGTTCGTGCACACAGCCCA
GCTTGGAGCGAACGACCTACACCGAACTGAGATACCTACAGCGTGAGCTATGAGAAAGCGCCACGCTTCC
CGAAGGGAGAAAGGCGGACAGGTATCCGGTAAGCGGCAGGGTCGGAACAGGAGAGCGCACGAGGGAGCTT
CCAGGGGGAAACGCCTGGTATCTTTATAGTCCTGTCGGGTTTCGCCACCTCTGACTTGAGCGTCGATTTT
TGTGATGCTCGTCAGGGGGGCGGAGCCTATGGAAAAACGCCAGCAACGCGGCCTTTTTACGGTTCCTGGC
CTTTTGCTGGCCTTTTGCTCACATGTTCTTTCCTGCGTTATCCCCTGATTCTGTGGATAACCGTATTACC
GCCTTTGAGTGAGCTGATACCGCTCGCCGCAGCCGAACGACCGAGCGCAGCGAGTCAGTGAGCGAGGAAG
CGGAAGAGCGCCCAATACGCAAACCGCCTCTCCCCGCGCGTTGGCCGATTCATTAATGCAGCGGATCCAG
ACATGATAAGATACATTGATGAGTTTGGACAAACCACAACTAGAATGCAGTGAAAAAAATGCTTTATTTG
TGAAATTTGTGATGCTATTGCTTTATTTGTAACCATTATAAGCTGCAATAAACAAGTTAGCTTTTTGCAA
AAGCCTAGGCCTCCAAAAAAGCCTCCTCACTACTTCTGGAATAGCTCAGAGGCCGAGGCGGCCTCGGCCT
CTGCATAAATAAAAAAAATTAGTCAGCCATGGGGCGGAGAATGGGCGGAACTGGGCGGAGTTAGGGGCGG
GACTATGGTTGCTGACTAATTGAGATGCGGATCCGCTGGCACGACAGGTTTCCCGACTGGAAAGCGGGCA
GTGAGCGCAACGCAATTAATGTGAGTTAGCTCACTCATTAGGCACCCCAGGCTTTACACTTTATGCTTCC
GGCTCGTATGTTGTGTGGAATTGTGAGCGGATAACAATTTCACACAGGAAACAGCTATGACCATGATTAC
GCCAAGCTTGGGCTGCAGGTCGAGGGATCTCCATAAGAGAAGAGGGACAGCTATGACTGGGAGTAGTCAG
GAGAGGAGGAAAAATCTGGCTAGTAAAACATGTAAGGAAAATTTTAGGGATGTTAAAGAAAAAAATAACA
CAAAACAAAATATAAAAAAAATCTAACCTCAAGTCAAGGCTTTTCTATGGAATAAGGAATGGACAGCAGG
GGGCTGTTTCATATACTGATGACCTCTTTATAGCCAACCTTTGTTCATGGCAGCCAGCATATGGGCATAT
GTTGCCAAACTCTAAACCAAATACTCATTCTGATGTTTTAAATGATTTGCCCTCCCATATGTCCTTCCGA
GTGAGAGACACAAAAAATTCCAACACACTATTGCAATGAAAATAAATTTCCTTTATTAGCCAGAAGTCAG
ATGCTCAAGGGGCTTCATGATGTCCCCATAATTTTTGGCAGAGGGAAAAAGATCTCAGTGGTATTTGTGA
GCCAGGGCATTGGCCACACCAGCCACCACCTTCTGATAGGCAGCCTGCACCTGAGGAGTGCGCTAGCGGT
GGAAGGGCTCGGAGTTGTGGTAATCTATGTATCCTGGGCGGCCGCGCTTGGATTCTGCGTTTGTTTCCGT
CTACGAACTCCCAGCGGTACACGCTACAGGGCGCGTGGGGATACCCCCTAGAGCCCCAGCTGGTTCTTTC
CGCCTCAGAAGCCATAGAGCCCACCGCATCCCCAGCATGCCTGCTATTGTCTTCCCAATCCTCCCCCTTG
CTGTCCTGCCCCACCCCACCCCCCAGAATAGAATGACACCTACTCAGACAATGCGATGCAATTTCCTCAT
TTTATTAGGAAAGGACAGTGGGAGTGGCACCTTCCAGGGTCAAGGAAGGCACGGGGGAGGGGCAAACAAC
AGATGGCTGGCAACTAGAAGGCACAGGAATTCTCACACCTTCCGCTTTTTCTTGGGCAGCATTAAAGTGC
TAAAGTACTGCTCGAATTCTTGGTCGATGGTGGGCTTCTTGGTTTCGTGTAAAGTGCTATCATCTTGGTT
CACGGTCCAACGACCAGAGGACAGCACGAACTTGGCAGCGTTGCTGCTACAGCCCTTGGCGTCCTCCTCC
TCCTCTTCTTGCTCGTCGAGGTACAGAATGTTCTCGATCACCTTCTCGGAGAAGTCCTCCAGATTCTGGG
TGCCGTAGATATAGTCTAAATGGGACTCGAAGCTGATCATCTTGTCCTCTCCGCAGCTGCCGCTGGATTC
TTCCTTCATCTCGATGTCGTTGTTGCACTCCATGGAGGTGGTGGAGTTCACGTAGCTGGACATGCTGTAC
TCGGTATCGATCTCGCTGTTGCCGTTGGTGTTCTCGCTACAAGCCACGTTGGCAAAGCATGTGTGTTTGG
ATAAAGGTAATAAGCTCAGCTCGTCGCTCTGGTCGGTCTGGAACTTCCTCTTCTTGGACACCTCCACCTC
CTCCATCTTCAGCACGTTCTTGCTGCTGCTGATAATCATGTGGTGGAAGCTGTTGATCTCGCTGGGCTTC
TCGTTGTTGTTGTCGACCTCCACCTCGGGGGTACCGCTGCCACCACTTGATCCGGAGCCAGACCCTCCGG
AAGAAGGGGCAGCCACACCATTCTTTCTGACCCGGCAGAACAGGTAGTTGTTGGGGTCATCAGCCACACC
AGACACAGAGATCCATCTCTCCACCAGCTTGGTAACCCCCAGGGACAGGGCCTTCTCCACACCAGCTGTG
GACACCAGGGTCTTGGTCCTGCCAATGTGGATCAGCATTCTCCCACCATCGGTGCGGGAGATGTCCTTCA
CTCTGATTCTGGCAATTTCGGCAATGCGCAGCAGGGTGTTGTAGGCAATGCCCAGGAAGGCCAGGTTCCT
GATGTCCTGGCATCTGTCAGAGTTCTCCATCAGGGATCTGACTTGGTCAAAGTCAGTGCGTTCAAAGGCC
AGGGCCTGCTTGGCTCTCTCCCCAGCATCCACATTCTCCTTTCTGATTCTCCTCATCACCAGGGACACAG
CATTGGAGTCAGAAGGGCGAGGCAGGCCAGATCTCCTGTGCAGCATGTTGAGCTGGCCCAGGTGCTGTTG
GATGGTCTTCACAGCCAGGCCTCTGGCTTGCAGGTACAGGAGGTAGTCCCTCACATCCTCAGGTTCAGCA
GGGAACCATTTCCTGTTGTTCAGCTTGCACCAGGCAGCCCAGGATCTGCACACAGACAGGAGCATCTTCC
AGGTGTGTTCAGAGAAGGCCTGCCTGTCCCTGAACATGTCCATCAGGTTCTTCCTGACTTCATCAGAGGT
GGCATCCACAGGGAGGGCAGGCAGGTTTTGGTGCACAGTCAGCAGGTTGGACATGGTGGCGGCACGCGTG
CGAGACGAGACGAGACAGCCTGAGAATGGATGCGAGTAATGGGCGCGCCTTCGCTCGAATTAATCAATTC
TTTGCCAAAATGATGAGACAGCACAATAACCAGCACGTTGCCCAGGAGCTGTAGGAAAAAGAAGAAGGCA
TGAACATGGTTAGCAGAGGCTCTAGAGCCGCCGGTCACACGCCAGAAGCCGAACCCCGCCCTGCCCCGTC
CCCCCCGAAGGCAGCCGTCCCCCCGCGGACAGCCCCGAGGCTGGAGAGGGAGAAGGGGACGGCGGCGCGG
CGACGCACGAAGGCCCTCCCCGCCCATTTCCTTCCTGCCGGCGCCGCACCGCTTCGCCCCGCGCCCGCTA
GAGGGGGTGCGGCGGCGCCTCCCAGATTTCGGCTCCGCACAGATTTGGGACAAAGGAAGTCCCTGCGCCC
TCTCGCACGATTACCATAAAAGGCAATGGCTGCGGCTCGCCGCGCCTCGACAGCCGCCGGCGCTCCGGGG
GCCGCCGCGCCCCTCCCCCGAGCCCTCCCCGGCCCGAGGCGGCCCCGCCCCGCCCGGCACCCCCACCTGC
CGCCACCCCCCGCCCGGCACGGCGAGCCCCGCGCCACGCCCCGTACGGAGCCCCGCACCCGAAGCCGGGC
CGTGCTCAGCAACTCGGGGAGGGGGGTGCAGGGGGGGTTGCAGCCCGACCGACGCGCCCACACCCCCTGC
TCACCCCCCCACGCACACACCCCGCACGCAGCCTTTGTTCCCCTCGCAGCCCCCCCCGCACCGCGGGGCA
CCGCCCCCGGCCGCGCTCCCCTCGCGCACACTGCGGAGCGCACAAAGCCCCGCGCCGCGCCCGCAGCGCT
CACAGCCGCCGGGCAGCGCGGAGCCGCACGCGGCGCTCCCCACGCACACACACACGCACGCACCCCCCGA
GCCGCTCCCCCCGCACAAAGGGCCCTCCCGGAGCCCCTCAAGGCTTTCACGCAGCCACAGAAAAGAAACA
AGCCGTCATTAAACCAAGCGCTAATTACAGCCCGGAGGAGAAGGGCCGTCCCGCCCGCTCACCTGTGGGA
GTAACGCGGTCAGTCAGAGCCGGGGCGGGCGGCGCGAGGCGGCGGCGGAGCGGGGCACGGGGCGAAGGCA
GCGCGCAGCGACTCCCGCCCGCCGCGCGCTTCGCTTTTTATAGGGCCGCCGCCGCCGCCGCCTCGCCATA
AAAGGAAACTTTCGGAGCGCGCCGCTCTGATTGGCTGCCGCCGCACCTCTCCGCCTCGCCCCGCCCCGCC
CCTCGCCCCGCCCCGCCCCGCCTGGCGCGCGCCCCCCCCCCCCCCCGCCCCCATCGCTGCACAAAATAAT
TAAAAAATAAATAAATACAAAATTGGGGGTGGGGAGGGGGGGGAGATGGGGAGAGTGAAGCAGAACGTGG
GGCTCACCTCGACCATGGTAATAGCGATGACTAATACGTAGATGTACTGCCAAGTAGGAAAGTCCCATAA
GGTCATGTACTGGGCATAATGCCAGGCGGGCCATTTACCGTCATTGACGTCAATAGGGGGCGTACTTGGC
ATATGATACACTTGATGTACTGCCAAGTGGGCAGTTTACCGTAAATACTCCACCCATTGACGTCAATGGA
AAGTCCCTATTGGCGTTACTATGGGAACATACGTCATTATTGACGTCAATGGGCGGGGGTCGTTGGGCGG
TCAGCCAGGCGGGCCATTTACCGTAAGTTATGTAACGCGGAACTCCATATATGGGCTATGAACTAATGAC
CCCGTAATTGATTACTATTAATAACTAGTCAATAATCAATGTCGACCCAGGTGGCACTTTTCGGGGAAAT
GTGCGCGGAACCCCTATTTGTTTATTTTTCTAAATACATTCAAATATGTATCCGCTCATGAGACAATAAC
CCTGATAAATGCTTCAATAATATTGAAAAAGGAAGAGTATGAGTATTCAACATTTCCGTGTCGCCCTTAT
TCCCTTTTTTGCGGCATTTTGCCTTCCTGTTTTTGCTCACCCAGAAACGCTGGTGAAAGTAAAAGATGCT
GAAGATCAGTTGG
Features (pLannotate 1.2.2; 20 found; start..end, strand, type, name):
    917..1505    +  rep_origin     ori: high-copy-number ColE1/pMB1/pBR322/pUC origin of replication
   1688..1742    +  CDS            lacI (fragment): lac repressor; lacI; The lac repressor binds to the lac operator to inhibit transcription in E. coli. This inhibition can be relieved by adding lactose or isopropyl-β-D-thiogalactopyranoside (IPTG).
   1744..1878    -  polyA_signal   SV40 poly(A) signal: SV40 polyadenylation signal
   1898..2032    -  rep_origin     SV40 ori: SV40 origin of replication
   2036..2058    -  promoter       SV40 promoter (fragment): SV40 enhancer and early promoter
   2065..2104    +  CDS            lacI (fragment): lac repressor; lacI; The lac repressor binds to the lac operator to inhibit transcription in E. coli. This inhibition can be relieved by adding lactose or isopropyl-β-D-thiogalactopyranoside (IPTG).
   2117..2138    +  protein_bind   CAP binding site: CAP binding activates transcription in the presence of cAMP. E. coli catabolite activator protein
   2153..2183    +  promoter       lac promoter: promoter for the E. coli lac operon
   2191..2207    +  protein_bind   lac operator: The lac repressor binds to the lac operator to inhibit transcription in E. coli. This inhibition can be relieved by adding lactose or isopropyl-β-D-thiogalactopyranoside (IPTG). lac repressor encoded by lacI
   2592..2647    -  polyA_signal   β-globin poly(A) signal: rabbit β-globin polyadenylation signal (Gil and Proudfoot, 1987)
   2718..2789    -  CDS            HBB (fragment): HBB_PONPY - Experimental evidence at transcript level: Swiss-Prot protein existence level 2. Involved in oxygen transport from the lung to the various peripheral tissues. From Pongo pygmaeus (Bornean orangutan).
   2927..2948    -  promoter       SV40 promoter (fragment): SV40 enhancer and early promoter
   2952..3176    -  polyA_signal   bGH poly(A) signal: bovine growth hormone polyadenylation signal
   3207..3809    -  CDS            FHY1: FHY1_ARATH - Also known as PAT3 From Arabidopsis thaliana (Mouse-ear cress).
   3849..4604    -  CDS            cre (fragment): RECR_BPP1 - Experimental evidence at protein level: Swiss-Prot protein existence level 1. Catalyzes site-specific recombination between two 34-base- pair LOXP sites. Its role is to maintain the phage genome as a monomeric unit-copy plasmid in the lysogenic state. From Escherichia phage P1 (Bacteriophage P1).
   4739..5755    -  intron         chimeric intron: chimera between introns from chicken β-actin and rabbit β-globin
   5756..6032    -  promoter       chicken β-actin promoter: No description available
   6034..6413    -  enhancer       CMV enhancer: human cytomegalovirus immediate early enhancer
   6444..6548    +  promoter       AmpR promoter: bla
   6549..746     +  CDS            AmpR (across the origin): β-lactamase; bla; confers resistance to ampicillin, carbenicillin, and related antibiotics
