[The description below was written by a language model from this plasmid's Addgene catalogue record and pLannotate feature annotations shown in this document.]
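Description:
CT368 is a 6.7 kb mammalian expression plasmid encoding one half of a red light-inducible split Cre recombinase. The backbone is recorded as unknown. The feature table shows a high-copy ColE1/pUC-type origin and an ampicillin resistance gene (β-lactamase with its own promoter) for propagation and selection in E. coli. It also shows leftover lac promoter/operator and lacI fragments, an SV40 origin and an SV40 poly(A) signal. No mammalian selection marker is annotated.

The expression cassette is driven by a CAG-type promoter, made up of the CMV enhancer, the chicken β-actin promoter and the chimeric β-actin/β-globin intron. Downstream lies a Cre fragment of about 750 bp, consistent with the N-terminal portion split at residue 251 (Cre-N251). This is followed by a second coding region and a bovine growth hormone poly(A) signal, with rabbit β-globin 3′ sequence and its poly(A) signal further downstream.

The catalogue entry names the fusion partner as PhyA, but the sequence annotation identifies the roughly 600 bp region fused to Cre as Arabidopsis thaliana FHY1, a binding partner of phytochrome A, and no PhyA feature is annotated. The record does not resolve this discrepancy. The listed species (human) also does not match the phage P1 and plant origins of the annotated parts.

In systems of this kind, red light drives association of phytochrome A with its partner. This brings complementary N- and C-terminal Cre fragments together to restore loxP recombination activity. CT368 would therefore be co-expressed with a matching Cre-C construct. It comes from work on multiplexed light-inducible recombinases for controlling cell fate, Boolean logic and cell patterning in mammalian cells.
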