Addgene plasmid #233680: CT368
Purpose: Red light-inducible Cre-N; Cre-N251-PhyA
Depositing lab: Wilson Wong. Depositing organization: Boston University Main Campus. Publication: Multiplexing light-inducible recombinases to control cell fate, Boolean logic, and cell patterning in mammalian cells. Tous C, Kinstlinger IS, Rice MEL, Deng J, Wong WW. Sci Adv. 2025 May 9;11(19):eadt1971. doi: 10.1126/sciadv.adt1971. Epub 2025 May 9. PubMed 40344052.
Backbone
  Vector backbone: Unknown
  Vector type: Mammalian Expression
Growth in bacteria
  Bacterial resistance: Ampicillin, 100 μg/mL
  Growth temperature: 37°C
  Growth strain: DH5alpha
  Copy number: High Copy
Gene/Insert
  Gene/Insert name: Cre-N251-PhyA
  Species: H. sapiens (human)
  Mutation: None
  Cloning method: Gibson Cloning
Terms and licenses: Academic/Nonprofit Terms; Industry Terms: Not Available to Industry
How to cite: CT368 was a gift from Wilson Wong (Addgene plasmid # 233680 ; http://n2t.net/addgene:233680 ; RRID:Addgene_233680)
